>Addgene plasmid #219841 | pDRF1 yemiRFP670-T2A-mTurquoise2 | addgene full sequence | sequence record 437587 | Addgene NGS Result
CAAGCTTCCTGAAACGGAGAAACATAAACAGGCATTGCTGGGATCACCCATACATCACTCTGTTTTGCCT
GACCTTTTCCGGTAATTTGAAAACAAACCCGGTCTCGAAGCGGAGATCCGGCGATAATTACCGCAGAAAT
AAACCCATACACGAGACGTAGAACCAGCCGCACATGGCCGGAGAAACTCCTGCGAGAATTTCGTAAACTC
GCGCGCATTGCATCTGTATTTCCTAATGCGGCACTTCCAGGCCTCGATCGAGACCGTTTATCCATTGCTT
TTTTGTTGTCTTTTTCCCTCGTTCACAGAAAGTCTGAAGAAGCTATAGTAGAACTATGAGCTTTTTTTGT
TTCTGTTTTCCTTTTTTTTTTTTTTACCTCTGTGGAAATTGTTACTCTCACACTCTTTAGTTCGTTTGTT
TGTTTTGTTTATTCCAATTATGACCGGTGACGAAACGTGGTCGATGGTGGGTACCGCTTATGCTCCCCTC
CATTAGTTTCGATTATATAAAAAGGCCAAATATTGTATTATTTTCAAATGTCCTATCATTATCGTCTAAC
ATCTAATTTCTCTTAAATTTTTTCTCTTTCTTTCCTATAACACCAATAGTGAAAATCTTTTTTTCTTCTA
TATCTACAAAAACTTTTTTTTTCTATCAACCTCGTTGATAAATTTTTTCTTTAACAATCGTTAATAATTA
ATTAATTGGAAAATAACCATTTTTTCTCTCTTTTATACACACATTCAAAAGAAAGAAAAAAAATATACCC
CAGCCTCGACTAGTGAATTCGCGGCCATCACAAGTTTGTACAAAAAAGCAGGCTGCTAGCCCCGGGACTA
GTAAGCTTATGGCTGAAGGTTCTGTTGCTAGACAACCAGATTTGTTGACTTGTGAACATGAAGAAATTCA
TTTGGCTGGTTCTATTCAACCACATGGTGCTTTGTTGGTCGTTTCTGAACATGACCATAGAGTTATTCAA
GCCTCTGCTAATGCCGCTGAATTCTTAAACTTGGGTTCTGTTTTAGGTGTTCCATTAGCTGAAATTGATG
GTGATTTGTTAATTAAGATTTTACCACATTTAGATCCAACCGCTGAAGGTATGCCAGTTGCTGTTAGATG
TAGAATCGGTAATCCTTCCACTGAATACTGTGGTTTGATGCATAGACCACCAGAAGGTGGTTTGATTATT
GAATTGGAAAGAGCTGGTCCATCTATTGATTTATCCGGTACTTTGGCTCCAGCTTTGGAAAGAATTAGAA
CTGCTGGTTCTTTAAGAGCTTTGTGTGATGACACTGTTTTGTTATTCCAACAATGTACTGGTTATGATAG
AGTTATGGTTTACAGATTCGATGAACAAGGTCATGGTTTAGTTTTCTCTGAATGTCATGTCCCTGGTTTG
GAATCTTACTTCGGTAATAGATACCCATCCTCTACTGTTCCACAAATGGCTAGACAATTATACGTTAGAC
AAAGAGTTAGAGTTTTGGTCGATGTTACTTACCAACCAGTTCCATTGGAACCAAGATTATCCCCATTGAC
TGGTAGAGATTTAGATATGTCTGGTTGTTTCTTAAGATCTATGTCTCCTTGTCATTTGCAATTCTTGAAG
GATATGGGTGTTAGAGCTACTTTGGCCGTTTCTTTAGTTGTTGGTGGTAAGTTGTGGGGTTTGGTTGTTT
GTCACCATTACTTGCCAAGATTCATTAGATTCGAATTAAGAGCTATCTGTAAGAGATTGGCTGAAAGAAT
TGCTACTAGAATTACCGCTTTAGAATCTTCCGGAGAGGGCAGAGGAAGTCTTCTAACATGCGGTGACGTG
GAGGAGAATCCCGGCCCTGGGGATCCACCGGTCGCCACCATGGTGAGCAAGGGCGAGGAGCTGTTCACCG
GGGTGGTGCCCATCCTGGTCGAGCTGGACGGCGACGTAAACGGCCACAAGTTCAGCGTGTCCGGCGAGGG
CGAGGGCGATGCCACCTACGGCAAGCTGACCCTGAAGTTCATCTGCACCACCGGCAAGCTGCCCGTGCCC
TGGCCCACCCTCGTGACCACCCTGTCCTGGGGCGTGCAGTGCTTCGCCCGCTACCCCGACCACATGAAGC
AGCACGACTTCTTCAAGTCCGCCATGCCCGAAGGCTACGTCCAGGAGCGCACCATCTTCTTCAAGGACGA
CGGCAACTACAAGACCCGCGCCGAGGTGAAGTTCGAGGGCGACACCCTGGTGAACCGCATCGAGCTGAAG
GGCATCGACTTCAAGGAGGACGGCAACATCCTGGGGCACAAGCTGGAGTACAACTACTTTAGCGACAACG
TCTATATCACCGCCGACAAGCAGAAGAACGGCATCAAGGCCAACTTCAAGATCCGCCACAACATCGAGGA
CGGCGGCGTGCAGCTCGCCGACCACTACCAGCAGAACACCCCCATCGGCGACGGCCCCGTGCTGCTGCCC
GACAACCACTACCTGAGCACCCAGTCCAAGCTGAGCAAAGACCCCAACGAGAAGCGCGATCACATGGTCC
TGCTGGAGTTCGTGACCGCCGCCGGGATCACTCTCGGCATGGACGAGCTGTACAAGTAAAGCGGCCGCAC
CCAGCTTTCTTGTACAAAGTGGTGTAGTTAATTCATGATGGCCGCTGCAGGTCGACCTCGAGGGGGGGCC
CGGTACCCAATTCGCCCTATAGTGAGTCGTATTACGCGCGGATCCAGCTTTGGACTTCTTCGCCAGAGGT
TTGGTCAAGTCTCCAATCAAGGTTGTCGGCTTGTCTACCTTGCCAGAAATTTACGAAAAGATGGAAAAGG
GTCAAATCGTTGGTAGATACGTTGTTGACACTTCTAAATAAGCGAATTTCTTATGATTTATGATTTTTAT
TATTAAATAAGTTATAAAAAAAATAAGTGTATACAAATTTTAAAGTGACTCTTAGGTTTTAAAACGAAAA
TTCTTATTCTTGAGTAACTCTTTCCTGTAGGTCAGGTTGCTTTCTCAGGTATAGCATGAGGTCGCTCTTA
TTGACCACACCTCTACCGGCATGCCAATTCACTGGCCGTCGTTTTACAACGTCGTGACTGGGAAAACCCT
GGCGTTACCCAACTTAATCGCCTTGCAGCACATCCCCCTTTCGCCAGCTGGCGTAATAGCGAAGAGGCCC
GCACCGATCGCCCTTCCCAACAGTTGCGCAGCCTGAATGGCGAATGGCGCCTGATGCGGTATTTTCTCCT
TACGCATCTGTGCGGTATTTCACACCGCATAATCGGATCGTACTTGTTACCCATCATTGAATTTTGAACA
TCCGAACCTGGGAGTTTTCCCTGAAACAGATAGTATATTTGAACCTGTATAATAATATATAGTCTAGCGC
TTTACGGAAGACAATGTATGTATTTCGGTTCCTGGAGAAACTATTGCATCTATTGCATAGGTAATCTTGC
ACGTCGCATCCCCGGTTCATTTTCTGCGTTTCCATCTTGCACTTCAATAGCATATCTTTGTTAACGAAGC
ATCTGTGCTTCATTTTGTAGAACAAAAATGCAACGCGAGAGCGCTAATTTTTCAAACAAAGAATCTGAGC
TGCATTTTTACAGAACAGAAATGCAACGCGAAAGCGCTATTTTACCAACGAAGAATCTGTGCTTCATTTT
TGTAAAACAAAAATGCAACGCGAGAGCGCTAATTTTTCAAACAAAGAATCTGAGCTGCATTTTTACAGAA
CAGAAATGCAACGCGAGAGCGCTATTTTACCAACAAAGAATCTATACTTCTTTTTTGTTCTACAAAAATG
CATCCCGAGAGCGCTATTTTTCTAACAAAGCATCTTAGATTACTTTTTTTCTCCTTTGTGCGCTCTATAA
TGCAGTCTCTTGATAACTTTTTGCACTGTAGGTCCGTTAAGGTTAGAAGAAGGCTACTTTGGTGTCTATT
TTCTCTTCCATAAAAAAAGCCTGACTCCACTTCCCGCGTTTACTGATTACTAGCGAAGCTGCGGGTGCAT
TTTTTCAAGATAAAGGCATCCCCGATTATATTCTATACCGATGTGGATTGCGCATACTTTGTGAACAGAA
AGTGATAGCGTTGATGATTCTTCATTGGTCAGAAAATTATGAACGGTTTCTTCTATTTTGTCTCTATATA
CTACGTATAGGAAATGTTTACATTTTCGTATTGTTTTCGATTCACTCTATGAATAGTTCTTACTACAATT
TTTTTGTCTAAAGAGTAATACTAGAGATAAACATAAAAAATGTAGAGGTCGAGTTTAGATGCAAGTTCAA
GGAGCGAAAGGTGGATGGGTAGGTTATATAGGGATATAGCACAGAGATATATAGCAAAGAGATACTTTTG
AGCAATGTTTGTGGAAGCGGTATTCGCAATATTTTAGTAGCTCGTTACAGTCCGGTGCGTTTTTGGTTTT
TTGAAAGTGCGTCTTCAGAGCGCTTTTGGTTTTCAAAAGCGCTCTGAAGTTCCTATACTTTCTAGCTAGA
GAATAGGAACTTCGGAATAGGAACTTCAAAGCGTTTCCGAAAACGAGCGCTTCCGAAAATGCAACGCGAG
CTGCGCACATACAGCTCACTGTTCACGTCGCACCTATATCTGCGTGTTGCCTGTATATATATATACATGA
GAAGAACGGCATAGTGCGTGTTTATGCTTAAATGCGTACTTATATGCGTCTATTTATGTAGGATGAAAGG
TAGTCTAGTACCTCCTGTGATATTATCCCATTCCATGCGGGGTATCGTATGCTTCCTTCAGCACTACCCT
TTAGCTGTTCTATATGCTGCCACTCCTCAATTGGATTAGTCTCATCCTTCAATGCTATCATTTCCTTTGA
TATTGGATCGATCCGATGATAAGCTGTCAAACATGAGAATTGGGTAATAACTGATATAATTAAATTGAAG
CTCTAATTTGTGAGTTTAGTATACATGCATTTACTTATAATACAGTTTTTTAGTTTTGCTGGCCGCATCT
TCTCAAATATGCTTCCCAGCCTGCTTTTCTGTAACGTTCACCCTCTACCTTAGCATCCCTTCCCTTTGCA
AATAGTCCTCTTCCAACAATAATAATGTCAGATCCTGTAGAGACCACATCATCCACGGTTCTATACTGTT
GACCCAATGCGTCTCCCTTGTCATCTAAACCCACACCGGGTGTCATAATCAACCAATCGTAACCTTCATC
TCTTCCACCCATGTCTCTTTGAGCAATAAAGCCGATAACAAAATCTTTGTCGCTCTTCGCAATGTCAACA
GTACCCTTAGTATATTCTCCAGTAGATAGGGAGCCCTTGCATGACAATTCTGCTAACATCAAAAGGCCTC
TAGGTTCCTTTGTTACTTCTTCTGCCGCCTGCTTCAAACCGCTAACAATACCTGGGCCCACCACACCGTG
TGCATTCGTAATGTCTGCCCATTCTGCTATTCTGTATACACCCGCAGAGTACTGCAATTTGACTGTATTA
CCAATGTCAGCAAATTTTCTGTCTTCGAAGAGTAAAAAATTGTACTTGGCGGATAATGCCTTTAGCGGCT
TAACTGTGCCCTCCATGGAAAAATCAGTCAAGATATCCACATGTGTTTTTAGTAAACAAATTTTGGGACC
TAATGCTTCAACTAACTCCAGTAATTCCTTGGTGGTACGAACATCCAATGAAGCACACAAGTTTGTTTGC
TTTTCGTGCATGATATTAAATAGCTTGGCAGCAACAGGACTAGGATGAGTAGCAGCACGTTCCTTATATG
TAGCTTTCGACATGATTTATCTTCGTTTCCTGCATGTTTTTGTTCTGTGCAGTTGGGTTAAGAATACTGG
GCAATTTCATGTTTCTTCAACACTACATATGCGTATATATACCAATCTAAGTCTGTGCTCCTTCCTTCGT
TCTTCCTTCTGTTCGGAGATTACCGAATCAAAAAAATTTCAAGGAAACCGAAATCAAAAAAAAGAATAAA
AAAAAAATGATGAATTGAAAAGCTAATTCTTGAAGACGAAAGGGCCTCGTGATACGCCTATTTTTATAGG
TTAATGTCATGATAATAATGGTTTCTTAGACGTCAGGTGGCACTTTTCGGGGAAATGTGCGCGGAACCCC
TATTTGTTTATTTTTCTAAATACATTCAAATATGTATCCGCTCATGAGACAATAACCCTGATAAATGCTT
CAATAATATTGAAAAAGGAAGAGTATGAGTATTCAACATTTCCGTGTCGCCCTTATTCCCTTTTTTGCGG
CATTTTGCCTTCCTGTTTTTGCTCACCCAGAAACGCTGGTGAAAGTAAAAGATGCTGAAGATCAGTTGGG
TGCACGAGTGGGTTACATCGAACTGGATCTCAACAGCGGTAAGATCCTTGAGAGTTTTCGCCCCGAAGAA
CGTTTTCCAATGATGAGCACTTTTAAAGTTCTGCTATGTGGCGCGGTATTATCCCGTATTGACGCCGGGC
AAGAGCAACTCGGTCGCCGCATACACTATTCTCAGAATGACTTGGTTGAGTACTCACCAGTCACAGAAAA
GCATCTTACGGATGGCATGACAGTAAGAGAATTATGCAGTGCTGCCATAACCATGAGTGATAACACTGCG
GCCAACTTACTTCTGACAACGATCGGAGGACCGAAGGAGCTAACCGCTTTTTTGCACAACATGGGGGATC
ATGTAACTCGCCTTGATCGTTGGGAACCGGAGCTGAATGAAGCCATACCAAACGACGAGCGTGACACCAC
GATGCCTGTAGCAATGGCAACAACGTTGCGCAAACTATTAACTGGCGAACTACTTACTCTAGCTTCCCGG
CAACAATTAATAGACTGGATGGAGGCGGATAAAGTTGCAGGACCACTTCTGCGCTCGGCCCTTCCGGCTG
GCTGGTTTATTGCTGATAAATCTGGAGCCGGTGAGCGTGGGTCTCGCGGTATCATTGCAGCACTGGGGCC
AGATGGTAAGCCCTCCCGTATCGTAGTTATCTACACGACGGGGAGTCAGGCAACTATGGATGAACGAAAT
AGACAGATCGCTGAGATAGGTGCCTCACTGATTAAGCATTGGTAACTGTCAGACCAAGTTTACTCATATA
TACTTTAGATTGATTTAAAACTTCATTTTTAATTTAAAAGGATCTAGGTGAAGATCCTTTTTGATAATCT
CATGACCAAAATCCCTTAACGTGAGTTTTCGTTCCACTGAGCGTCAGACCCCGTAGAAAAGATCAAAGGA
TCTTCTTGAGATCCTTTTTTTCTGCGCGTAATCTGCTGCTTGCAAACAAAAAAACCACCGCTACCAGCGG
TGGTTTGTTTGCCGGATCAAGAGCTACCAACTCTTTTTCCGAAGGTAACTGGCTTCAGCAGAGCGCAGAT
ACCAAATACTGTTCTTCTAGTGTAGCCGTAGTTAGGCCACCACTTCAAGAACTCTGTAGCACCGCCTACA
TACCTCGCTCTGCTAATCCTGTTACCAGTGGCTGCTGCCAGTGGCGATAAGTCGTGTCTTACCGGGTTGG
ACTCAAGACGATAGTTACCGGATAAGGCGCAGCGGTCGGGCTGAACGGGGGGTTCGTGCACACAGCCCAG
CTTGGAGCGAACGACCTACACCGAACTGAGATACCTACAGCGTGAGCTATGAGAAAGCGCCACGCTTCCC
GAAGGGAGAAAGGCGGACAGGTATCCGGTAAGCGGCAGGGTCGGAACAGGAGAGCGCACGAGGGAGCTTC
CAGGGGGAAACGCCTGGTATCTTTATAGTCCTGTCGGGTTTCGCCACCTCTGACTTGAGCGTCGATTTTT
GTGATGCTCGTCAGGGGGGCGGAGCCTATGGAAAAACGCCAGCAACGCGGCCTTTTTACGGTTCCTGGCC
TTTTGCTGGCCTTTTGCTCACATGTTCTTTCCTGCGTTATCCCCTGATTCTGTGGATAACCGTATTACCG
CCTTTGAGTGAGCTGATACCGCTCGCCGCAGCCGAACGACCGAGCGCAGCGAGTCAGTGAGCGAGGAAGC
GGAAGAGCGCCCAATACGCAAACCGCCTCTCCCCGCGCGTTGGCCGATTCATTAATGCAGCTGGCACGAC
AGGTTTCCCGACTGGAAAGCGGGCAGTGAGCGCAACGCAATTAATGTGAGTTAGCTCACTCATTAGGCAC
CCCAGGCTTTACACTTTATGCTTCCGGCTCGTATGTTGTGTGGAATTGTGAGCGGATAACAATTTCACAC
AGGAAACAGCTATGACCATGATTACGCCAAGCTTACCGCATCAGGAAATTGTAAGCGTTAATATTTTGTT
AAAATTCGCGTTAAATTTTTGTTAAATCAGCTCATTTTTTAACCAATAGGCCGAAATCGGCAAAATCCCT
TATAAATCAAAAGAATAGACCGAGATAGGGT
[37 nt withheld, positions 8362-8398]
AAAGAACGTGGACTCCAACGTCAAAGG
[49 nt withheld, positions 8426-8474]
T
[91 nt withheld, positions 8476-8566]
G
[124 nt withheld, positions 8568-8691]
CCATTCGC
Features (pLannotate 1.2.2; 26 found; start..end, strand, type, name):
      3..257     -  CDS            BRP1 (fragment): BRP1_YEAST - Protein predicted: Swiss-Prot protein existence level 4. From Saccharomyces cerevisiae (strain ATCC 204508 / S288c) (Baker's yeast).
    359..375     -  promoter       ARG4 promoter (fragment): S. cerevisiae ARG4
    480..563     +  CDS            YG007_YEAST: Protein predicted: Swiss-Prot protein existence level 4. From Saccharomyces cerevisiae (strain ATCC 204508 / S288c) (Baker's yeast).
    800..824     +  protein_bind   attB1: mutant version of attB; recombination site for the Gateway® BP reaction BP Clonase™
    849..1778    +  CDS            emiRFP670: emiRFP670 is a basic (constitutively fluorescent) near ir fluorescent protein published in 2020, derived from Rhodopseudomonas palustris. It has low acid sensitivity. It requires the cofactor biliverdin for fluorescence.
   1860..2579    +  CDS            mTurquoise2: enhanced monomeric variant of CFP (Goedhart et al., 2012) mammalian codon-optimized
   2589..2613    -  protein_bind   attB2: mutant version of attB; recombination site for the Gateway® BP reaction BP Clonase™
   2641..2667    +  misc_feature   MCS (fragment): pBluescript multiple cloning site
   2676..2694    -  promoter       T7 promoter: promoter for bacteriophage T7 RNA polymerase
   2695..2838    +  CDS            ADH1 (fragment): ADH1_YEAST - Also known as ADC1. Experimental evidence at protein level: Swiss-Prot protein existence level 1. This isozyme preferentially catalyzes the conversion of primary unbranched alcohols to their corresponding aldehydes. Also shows activity toward secondary alcohols. From Saccharomyces cerevisiae (strain ATCC 204508 / S288c) (Baker's yeast).
   2842..3029    +  terminator     ADH1 terminator: S. cerevisiae ADH1; transcription terminator for the S. cerevisiae alcohol dehydrogenase 1 (ADH1) gene
   3037..3194    +  CDS            lacZα (fragment): LacZα fragment of β-galactosidase; lacZ fragment
   3200..3251    -  misc_feature   bom (fragment): basis of mobility region from pBR322
   3256..3339    +  CDS            RAF1 (fragment): RAF_YEAST - Experimental evidence at transcript level: Swiss-Prot protein existence level 2. Antagonizes transcriptional repression of recombinase FLP by REP1-REP2. May play a role in plasmid partitioning. From Saccharomyces cerevisiae (strain ATCC 204508 / S288c) (Baker's yeast).
   3493..4839    -  rep_origin     2μ ori: yeast 2μ plasmid origin of replication
   4844..4860    -  promoter       tet promoter (fragment): E. coli promoter for tetracycline efflux protein gene
   4950..5753    -  CDS            URA3: orotidine-5'-phosphate decarboxylase, required for uracil biosynthesis; S. cerevisiae URA3; yeast auxotrophic marker, counterselectable with 5-fluoroorotic acid (5-FOA)
   5754..5969    -  promoter       URA3 promoter: S. cerevisiae URA3
   6080..6184    +  promoter       AmpR promoter: bla
   6185..7045    +  CDS            AmpR: β-lactamase; bla; confers resistance to ampicillin, carbenicillin, and related antibiotics
   7216..7804    +  rep_origin     ori: high-copy-number ColE1/pMB1/pBR322/pUC origin of replication
   7987..8079    +  CDS            lacI (fragment): lac repressor; lacI; The lac repressor binds to the lac operator to inhibit transcription in E. coli. This inhibition can be relieved by adding lactose or isopropyl-β-D-thiogalactopyranoside (IPTG).
   8092..8113    +  protein_bind   CAP binding site: CAP binding activates transcription in the presence of cAMP. E. coli catabolite activator protein
   8128..8158    +  promoter       lac promoter: promoter for the E. coli lac operon
   8166..8182    +  protein_bind   lac operator: The lac repressor binds to the lac operator to inhibit transcription in E. coli. This inhibition can be relieved by adding lactose or isopropyl-β-D-thiogalactopyranoside (IPTG). lac repressor encoded by lacI
   8263..8691    -  rep_origin     f1 ori (sequence partly withheld): f1 bacteriophage origin of replication; arrow indicates direction of (+) strand synthesis
