[The description below was written by a language model from this plasmid's Addgene catalogue record and pLannotate feature annotations shown in this document.]
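Description:
pDRF1 yemiRFP670-T2A-mTurquoise2 is an episomal yeast expression plasmid of about 8.7 kb, built on the pDRF1 backbone and designed for equimolar production of two fluorescent proteins in budding yeast. It is an E. coli–yeast shuttle vector. A high-copy ColE1/pUC-type origin and the β-lactamase gene (AmpR) provide propagation and ampicillin selection in bacteria. In Saccharomyces cerevisiae, the 2μ origin supports multicopy maintenance, and URA3 under its own promoter allows selection in uracil auxotrophs and counterselection with 5-FOA. An f1 origin and remnants of a lac promoter/lacZα region are also annotated as backbone carry-over.

The synthetic insert lies between attB1 and attB2 Gateway recombination sites and is followed by the ADH1 terminator. It begins with an emiRFP670 coding sequence, a near-infrared fluorescent protein derived from a Rhodopseudomonas palustris bacteriophytochrome that needs biliverdin as a cofactor. The "ye" prefix presumably marks a yeast-adapted version, though the record does not explain it. The mTurquoise2 cyan fluorescent protein follows after a short unannotated gap, which is where the construct name places the T2A peptide. T2A causes ribosomal skipping during translation, so a single transcript yields two separate proteins in roughly one-to-one stoichiometry.

The promoter driving the cassette is not named in the record. The region upstream of attB1 carries only fragmentary matches to yeast genomic sequences. A design like this lets mTurquoise2 serve as an internal reference for the near-infrared protein, for example when comparing brightness or performance in vivo, though the record states only equimolar expression as the purpose.
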