Addgene plasmid #219841: pDRF1 yemiRFP670-T2A-mTurquoise2
Purpose: equimolar expression of yemiRFP670 and mTurquoise2 in budding yeast
Depositing lab: Bas Teusink. Depositing organization: Vrije Universiteit Amsterdam.
Backbone
  Vector backbone: pDRF1
  Vector type: Yeast Expression
Growth in bacteria
  Bacterial resistance: Ampicillin, 100 μg/mL
  Growth temperature: 37°C
  Growth strain: DH5alpha
  Copy number: High Copy
Gene/Insert
  Gene/Insert name: yemiRFP670-T2A-mTurquoise2
  Species: Synthetic
  Cloning method: Restriction Enzyme; 5′ cloning site Unknown (unknown if destroyed)
Terms and licenses: Academic/Nonprofit Terms; Industry Terms
How to cite: pDRF1 yemiRFP670-T2A-mTurquoise2 was a gift from Bas Teusink (Addgene plasmid # 219841 ; http://n2t.net/addgene:219841 ; RRID:Addgene_219841)
